Addgene plasmid #13154: pc3XB-ZF55
Depositing lab: Keith Joung. Depositing organization: Massachusetts General Hospital. Publication: Standardized reagents and protocols for engineering zinc finger nucleases by modular assembly. Wright DA, Thibodeau-Beganny S, Sander JD, Winfrey RJ, Hirsh AS, Eichtinger M, Fu F, Porteus MH, Dobbs D, Voytas DF, Joung JK. Nat Protoc. 2006;1(3):1637-52. doi: 10.1038/nprot.2006.259 PubMed 17406455.
Backbone
  Vector backbone: pc3XB
  Backbone manufacturer: Modified Invitrogen pcDNA3
  Backbone size w/o insert (bp): 5400
  Vector type: Mammalian Expression
  Selectable markers: Neomycin (select with G418)
Growth in bacteria
  Bacterial resistance: Ampicillin, 100 μg/mL
  Growth temperature: 37°C
  Growth strain: XL1 Blue
  Copy number: High Copy
Gene/Insert
  Gene/Insert name: ZF55
  Insert size (bp): 90
  Cloning method: Restriction Enzyme; 5′ cloning site XbaI (not destroyed); 3′ cloning site BamHI (not destroyed)
  Sequencing primers: 5′ T7
Terms and licenses: Academic/Nonprofit Terms; Industry Terms: Not Available to Industry
Depositor comments: Part of the Zinc Finger Consortium Modular Assembly Kit v1.0. Finger protein sequence: PGEKKFACPECPKRFMRSDALREHIKTH. Target DNA sequence: CTG. This zinc finger is derived from the Sangamo module set.
How to cite: pc3XB-ZF55 was a gift from Keith Joung (Addgene plasmid # 13154 ; http://n2t.net/addgene:13154 ; RRID:Addgene_13154)
