[The description below was written by a language model from this plasmid's Addgene catalogue record.]
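Description:
pc3XB-ZF55 is a mammalian expression-type plasmid built on pc3XB, a modified version of the Invitrogen pcDNA3 backbone of about 5.4 kb. It is maintained in E. coli as a high-copy plasmid under ampicillin selection and carries a neomycin resistance marker that allows G418 selection in mammalian cells. No feature table accompanies the record, so the promoter and other regulatory elements are not explicitly listed. The use of a T7 primer for 5′ sequencing indicates a T7 priming site upstream of the cloning region, as is usual in pcDNA3-derived vectors.

The insert, ZF55, is a very short (roughly 90 bp) coding segment for a single zinc finger module, placed between XbaI and BamHI sites that are both preserved after cloning. According to the depositor, this finger recognises the DNA triplet CTG and derives from the Sangamo module set. The plasmid is one component of the Zinc Finger Consortium Modular Assembly Kit v1.0, a collection of archived single-finger modules, each with a defined three-base-pair specificity. In this system the plasmid serves mainly as a standardised source of a building block rather than as an end-use expression construct. The retained flanking restriction sites allow individual fingers to be excised and joined in series to create multi-finger arrays that recognise longer composite target sites. Such arrays can then be linked to a nuclease domain to produce zinc finger nucleases for targeted genome modification, which is the application described in the associated publication.
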