>Addgene plasmid #13154 | pc3XB-ZF55 | addgene partial sequence | sequence record 19538 | CMV-F 5'-CGCAAATGGGCGGTAGGCGTG-3'
AGCTCTCTGGCTAACTAGAGAACCCACTGCTTACTGGCTTATCGAAATTAATACGACTCACTATAGGGAG
ACCCAAGCTGGCTAGCGTTTAAACGGGCCCTCTAGACCCGGGGAGAAGAAATTTGCCTGCCCTGAGTGTC
CTAAGCGCTTCATGCGTAGCGATGCACTGCGTGAGCATATCAAGACCCACACCGGTGGATCCTCTGCACA
GTAGTAAGCTTAAGTTTAAACCGCTGATCAGCCTCGACTGTGCCTTCTAGTTGCCAGCCATCTGTTGTTT
GCCCCTCCCCCGTGCCTTCCTTGACCCTGGAAGGTGCCACTCCCACTGTCCTTTCCTAATAAAATGAGGA
AATTGCATCGCATTGTCTGAGTAGGTGTCATTCTATTCTGGGGGGTGGGGTGGGGCAGGACAGCAAGGGG
GAGGATTGGGAAGACAATAGCAGGCATGCTGGGGATGCGGTGGGCTCTATGGCTTCTGAGGCGGAAAGAA
CCAGCTGGGGCTCTAGGGGGTATCCCC
[124 nt withheld, positions 518-641]
CGCCGGCTTTCCCCGTCAAGCTCTAAATCGGGGGG
